Addgene plasmid #107444: pYES2.1-pomMet1
Purpose: Overexpression of MET fusion protein in S. cerevisiae
Depositing lab: Clare O'Connor. Depositing organization: Boston College. Publication: Pathways over Time: Functional Genomics Research in an Introductory Laboratory Course. Reeves TD, Warner DM, Ludlow LH, O'Connor CM. CBE Life Sci Educ. 2018 Spring;17(1). pii: 17/1/ar1. doi: 10.1187/cbe.17-01-0012. PubMed 29326101.
Backbone
  Vector backbone: pYES2.1
  Backbone manufacturer: Invitrogen
  Backbone size w/o insert (bp): 5886
  Vector type: Yeast Expression
  Selectable markers: URA3
Growth in bacteria
  Bacterial resistance: Ampicillin, 100 μg/mL
  Growth temperature: 37°C
  Growth strain: DH5alpha
  Copy number: High Copy
Gene/Insert
  Gene/Insert name: Met1
  Species: S. pombe (fission yeast)
  Insert size (bp): 1488
  Promoter: GAL1
  Tag / fusion protein: V5-His (C terminal on insert)
  Cloning method: TOPO Cloning
  Sequencing primers: 5′ AATATACCTCTATACTTTAACGTC; 3′ ACCGAGGAGAGGGTTAGGGAT
Terms and licenses: Academic/Nonprofit Terms; Industry Terms: Not Available to Industry
Depositor comments: S. pombe Met1 gene is homologous to the S. cerevesiae MET1 gene. pomMet1 has K19E, I114V, and S162C variants compared to the NCBI reference [NP_588414.1]. The plasmid has been used for complementation analyses and should function as described.
How to cite: pYES2.1-pomMet1 was a gift from Clare O'Connor (Addgene plasmid # 107444 ; http://n2t.net/addgene:107444 ; RRID:Addgene_107444)
