[The description below was written by a language model from this plasmid's Addgene catalogue record and pLannotate feature annotations shown in this document.]
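Description:
pYES2.1-pomMet1 is a yeast expression plasmid built on the Invitrogen pYES2.1 TOPO-cloning backbone and designed for galactose-inducible overexpression of a fission yeast protein in Saccharomyces cerevisiae. It is an E. coli/yeast shuttle vector. In bacteria it replicates at high copy from a ColE1/pUC-type origin and is selected through the β-lactamase (AmpR) gene. In yeast it is maintained episomally by the 2μ origin, next to which the annotation detects a fragment of the 2μ RAF1 gene. Yeast selection relies on the URA3 auxotrophic marker with its own promoter, which complements ura3 hosts and can be counterselected with 5-FOA. An f1 origin is also present, allowing single-stranded DNA production. Short hits to lacI, the tet promoter and the AmpR promoter appear to be backbone remnants.

The payload is the roughly 1.5 kb Schizosaccharomyces pombe Met1 coding sequence, annotated as a siroheme synthase involved in methionine biosynthesis and described by the depositor as homologous to S. cerevisiae MET1. It sits downstream of the Gal4-regulated GAL1 promoter and a T7 promoter, and transcription ends at the CYC1 terminator. The open reading frame is fused at its C terminus to a V5-His tag. The feature table annotates only the V5 epitope, but the catalogue entry lists both tags, which permit immunodetection and metal-affinity purification. The depositor notes three amino-acid differences from the reference protein (K19E, I114V and S162C). The plasmid has been used in cross-species complementation analyses, and the associated publication places it in a functional genomics research project run within an introductory undergraduate laboratory course.
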