Features (pLannotate 1.2.2; 15 found; start..end, strand, type, name):
      1..442     +  promoter       GAL1 promoter: S. cerevisiae GAL1; inducible promoter, regulated by Gal4
    474..492     +  promoter       T7 promoter: promoter for bacteriophage T7 RNA polymerase
    512..1996    +  CDS            SUMT_SCHPO: Experimental evidence at transcript level: Swiss-Prot protein existence level 2. Siroheme synthase involved in methionine biosynthesis. From Schizosaccharomyces pombe (strain 972 / ATCC 24843) (Fission yeast).
   2027..2068    +  CDS            V5 tag: epitope tag from simian virus 5
   2116..2363    +  terminator     CYC1 terminator: S. cerevisiae CYC1; transcription terminator for CYC1
   2375..2428    -  CDS            lacI (fragment): lac repressor; lacI; The lac repressor binds to the lac operator to inhibit transcription in E. coli. This inhibition can be relieved by adding lactose or isopropyl-β-D-thiogalactopyranoside (IPTG).
   2611..3199    -  rep_origin     ori: high-copy-number ColE1/pMB1/pBR322/pUC origin of replication
   3370..4230    -  CDS            AmpR: β-lactamase; bla; confers resistance to ampicillin, carbenicillin, and related antibiotics
   4231..4247    -  promoter       AmpR promoter (fragment): bla
   4326..5129    -  CDS            URA3: orotidine-5'-phosphate decarboxylase, required for uracil biosynthesis; S. cerevisiae URA3; yeast auxotrophic marker, counterselectable with 5-fluoroorotic acid (5-FOA)
   5130..5345    -  promoter       URA3 promoter: S. cerevisiae URA3
   5351..5374    -  promoter       tet promoter (fragment): E. coli promoter for tetracycline efflux protein gene
   5412..5792    +  CDS            RAF1 (fragment): RAF_YEAST - Experimental evidence at transcript level: Swiss-Prot protein existence level 2. Antagonizes transcriptional repression of recombinase FLP by REP1-REP2. May play a role in plasmid partitioning. From Saccharomyces cerevisiae (strain ATCC 204508 / S288c) (Baker's yeast).
   5946..6823    -  rep_origin     2μ ori: yeast 2μ plasmid origin of replication
   6919..7347    -  rep_origin     f1 ori (sequence partly withheld): f1 bacteriophage origin of replication; arrow indicates direction of (+) strand synthesis
>Addgene plasmid #107444 | pYES2.1-pomMet1 | addgene full sequence | sequence record 208846 | Addgene NGS Result
CGGATTAGAAGCCGCCGAGCGGGTGACAGCCCTCCGAAGGAAGACTCTCCTCCGTGCGTCCTCGTCTTCA
CCGGTCGCGTTCCTGAAACGCAGATGTGCCTCGCGCCGCACTGCTCCGAACAATAAAGATTCTACAATAC
TAGCTTTTATGGTTATGAAGAGGAAAAATTGGCAGTAACCTGGCCCCACAAACCTTCAAATGAACGAATC
AAATTAACAACCATAGGATGATAATGCGATTAGTTTTTTAGCCTTATTTCTGGGGTAATTAATCAGCGAA
GCGATGATTTTTGATCTATTAACAGATATATAAATGCAAAAACTGCATAACCACTTTAACTAATACTTTC
AACATTTTCGGTTTGTATTACTTCTTATTCAAATGTAATAAAAGTATCAACAAAAAATTGTTAATATACC
TCTATACTTTAACGTCAAGGAGAAAAAACCCCGGATCGGACTACTAGCAGCTGTAATACGACTCACTATA
GGGAATATTAAGCTCGCCCTTATGATTGTTTCCTGGTCCTTGAAAGACGCCGTTGTTGTAGTCGTTGGTT
CAGGAGAAAATGCTTACCGACGGGTGAATTTATGTTTAAGTGAAAATTCTTCTAAAATTTTTTGGTTTTG
TCGCAGCTCCGCTGATGGTGGATTTGACGTTGGTCATCTTCAGCTTGACGCAAAAAAATCGGATGCTATT
GAAATTCTTCCCATTTCTGAATTTGATCCCGTTCGTTCATTAACGACGCTGGGAAAGGAGGAGACAGATT
TTTTGGTGGATGCTGTTTTCGTGTCAGAGTCCAACCACCATGAAAAGGAAATTTTACATCGTACGTGCAA
AAGGTACCGAGTCCCATTAAACATCATTGATAATCCTTCTTTGTGCTCCTTTACTCTACCAGCTACGTGG
TCAGAACCACCTCTTCAAATTTCTTTAAGTACTTCATCAAATGGTTGTCGTTTAGCTCAAAGGCTGTTGA
GACACGTGGTGAGTTGCCTTCCTTCCGGTATGCCAGAAGCCATTGAGCGTTTTGGCCGAGTGCGAGCGAT
CACTAAAACTCCAGAAAAAAAACAGTGGATCAATCATGTTAGTGATTTTTGGCCCCTCGAGAAGTTGGTT
CGGATGACAGAGGACGATCTTCTTGCCATAGTTTCTGACAACTTCTCTCTTCCACTCTCATCAAGCCAAT
CTTCTTCACTTGCCAACTCCTATGAAAGTTTATCAACCACCTTGGACAAGCCTTCATTGACGCTTGACCC
TGAGGCTTTTCCTACTCATAAGCGAGGTTCAATAGCTTTAATTGGAAGTGGACCTGGCTCTCCTGATTTA
CTTACTGTTGCTGCCAGAAAGGCTATAATGAAAGCCGATTATGTACTAGCCGACAAGCTGGTACCAGAAG
CGGTATTACAGTTAATTCCAAGGCATACTCCACTATTTATTGCTAGAAAATTTCCTGGAAATGCGGATAA
GGCACAAGATGAACTTCACCAGGTTGCTTTTGATGCTTTATCTAGAGGTGATTATGTTGTCCGTTTGAAG
CAAGGTGATCCTTATATTTATGGGCGAGGCGGTGAAGAGTATCTATTCTTTACACAACACGGTTATGTAC
CAACGGTTATTCCTGGCATCAGTAGTGCTTTGATGGCCCCTATCTCTGCTGGTATTCCCGTTACACATCG
TGGAGTGGCCGATCAATTTCTTGTGTGTACTGGAACTGGTCAAAAGGGTTCGATGCCTAAAATACCTTCT
TTTGTCCCTACACAGACCACAGTTTTCCTAATGGCTTTACACCGACTAGAAATTCTTGTGCAAGCACTAA
TTGAAAGCGGTTGGCCTAGAGTGTTACCGGTTTGTATAGCTGAGCGCGTCTCTTGCCCTGATCAAAGGTT
CATTTTCTCTACTTTGGAAGACGTTGTGGAAGAATACAACAAGTACGAGTCTCTCCCCCCTGGTTTGCTG
ATTACTGGATACAGTTGTAATACCCTTCGCAACACCAAGGGCGAGCTTCGAGGTCACCCATTCGAAGGTA
AGCCTATCCCTAACCCTCTCCTCGGTCTCGATTCTACGCGTACCGGTCATCATCACCATCACCATTGAGT
TTCTAGAGGGCCGCATCATGTAATTAGTTATGTCACGCTTACATTCACGCCCTCCCCCCACATCCGCTCT
AACCGAAAAGGAAGGAGTTAGACAACCTGAAGTCTAGGTCCCTATTTATTTTTTTATAGTTATGTTAGTA
TTAAGAACGTTATTTATATTTCAAATTTTTCTTTTTTTTCTGTACAGACGCGTGTACGCATGTAACATTA
TACTGAAAACCTTGCTTGAGAAGGTTTTGGGACGCTCGAAGGCTTTAATTTGCAAGCTGCGGCCCTGCAT
TAATGAATCGGCCAACGCGCGGGGAGAGGCGGTTTGCGTATTGGGCGCTCTTCCGCTTCCTCGCTCACTG
ACTCGCTGCGCTCGGTCGTTCGGCTGCGGCGAGCGGTATCAGCTCACTCAAAGGCGGTAATACGGTTATC
CACAGAATCAGGGGATAACGCAGGAAAGAACATGTGAGCAAAAGGCCAGCAAAAGGCCAGGAACCGTAAA
AAGGCCGCGTTGCTGGCGTTTTTCCATAGGCTCCGCCCCCCTGACGAGCATCACAAAAATCGACGCTCAA
GTCAGAGGTGGCGAAACCCGACAGGACTATAAAGATACCAGGCGTTTCCCCCTGGAAGCTCCCTCGTGCG
CTCTCCTGTTCCGACCCTGCCGCTTACCGGATACCTGTCCGCCTTTCTCCCTTCGGGAAGCGTGGCGCTT
TCTCATAGCTCACGCTGTAGGTATCTCAGTTCGGTGTAGGTCGTTCGCTCCAAGCTGGGCTGTGTGCACG
AACCCCCCGTTCAGCCCGACCGCTGCGCCTTATCCGGTAACTATCGTCTTGAGTCCAACCCGGTAAGACA
CGACTTATCGCCACTGGCAGCAGCCACTGGTAACAGGATTAGCAGAGCGAGGTATGTAGGCGGTGCTACA
GAGTTCTTGAAGTGGTGGCCTAACTACGGCTACACTAGAAGAACAGTATTTGGTATCTGCGCTCTGCTGA
AGCCAGTTACCTTCGGAAAAAGAGTTGGTAGCTCTTGATCCGGCAAACAAACCACCGCTGGTAGCGGTGG
TTTTTTTGTTTGCAAGCAGCAGATTACGCGCAGAAAAAAAGGATCTCAAGAAGATCCTTTGATCTTTTCT
ACGGGGTCTGACGCTCAGTGGAACGAAAACTCACGTTAAGGGATTTTGGTCATGAGATTATCAAAAAGGA
TCTTCACCTAGATCCTTTTAAATTAAAAATGAAGTTTTAAATCAATCTAAAGTATATATGAGTAAACTTG
GTCTGACAGTTACCAATGCTTAATCAGTGAGGCACCTATCTCAGCGATCTGTCTATTTCGTTCATCCATA
GTTGCCTGACTCCCCGTCGTGTAGATAACTACGATACGGGAGGGCTTACCATCTGGCCCCAGTGCTGCAA
TGATACCGCGAGACCCACGCTCACCGGCTCCAGATTTATCAGCAATAAACCAGCCAGCCGGAAGGGCCGA
GCGCAGAAGTGGTCCTGCAACTTTATCCGCCTCCATCCAGTCTATTAATTGTTGCCGGGAAGCTAGAGTA
AGTAGTTCGCCAGTTAATAGTTTGCGCAACGTTGTTGCCATTGCTACAGGCATCGTGGTGTCACGCTCGT
CGTTTGGTATGGCTTCATTCAGCTCCGGTTCCCAACGATCAAGGCGAGTTACATGATCCCCCATGTTGTG
CAAAAAAGCGGTTAGCTCCTTCGGTCCTCCGATCGTTGTCAGAAGTAAGTTGGCCGCAGTGTTATCACTC
ATGGTTATGGCAGCACTGCATAATTCTCTTACTGTCATGCCATCCGTAAGATGCTTTTCTGTGACTGGTG
AGTACTCAACCAAGTCATTCTGAGAATAGTGTATGCGGCGACCGAGTTGCTCTTGCCCGGCGTCAATACG
GGATAATACCGCGCCACATAGCAGAACTTTAAAAGTGCTCATCATTGGAAAACGTTCTTCGGGGCGAAAA
CTCTCAAGGATCTTACCGCTGTTGAGATCCAGTTCGATGTAACCCACTCGTGCACCCAACTGATCTTCAG
CATCTTTTACTTTCACCAGCGTTTCTGGGTGAGCAAAAACAGGAAGGCAAAATGCCGCAAAAAAGGGAAT
AAGGGCGACACGGAAATGTTGAATACTCATACTCTTCCTTTTTCAATGGGTAATAACTGATATAATTAAA
TTGAAGCTCTAATTTGTGAGTTTAGTATACATGCATTTACTTATAATACAGTTTTTTAGTTTTGCTGGCC
GCATCTTCTCAAATATGCTTCCCAGCCTGCTTTTCTGTAACGTTCACCCTCTACCTTAGCATCCCTTCCC
TTTGCAAATAGTCCTCTTCCAACAATAATAATGTCAGATCCTGTAGAGACCACATCATCCACGGTTCTAT
ACTGTTGACCCAATGCGTCTCCCTTGTCATCTAAACCCACACCGGGTGTCATAATCAACCAATCGTAACC
TTCATCTCTTCCACCCATGTCTCTTTGAGCAATAAAGCCGATAACAAAATCTTTGTCGCTCTTCGCAATG
TCAACAGTACCCTTAGTATATTCTCCAGTAGATAGGGAGCCCTTGCATGACAATTCTGCTAACATCAAAA
GGCCTCTAGGTTCCTTTGTTACTTCTTCTGCCGCCTGCTTCAAACCGCTAACAATACCTGGGCCCACCAC
ACCGTGTGCATTCGTAATGTCTGCCCATTCTGCTATTCTGTATACACCCGCAGAGTACTGCAATTTGACT
GTATTACCAATGTCAGCAAATTTTCTGTCTTCGAAGAGTAAAAAATTGTACTTGGCGGATAATGCCTTTA
GCGGCTTAACTGTGCCCTCCATGGAAAAATCAGTCAAGATATCCACATGTGTTTTTAGTAAACAAATTTT
GGGACCTAATGCTTCAACTAACTCCAGTAATTCCTTGGTGGTACGAACATCCAATGAAGCACACAAGTTT
GTTTGCTTTTCGTGCATGATATTAAATAGCTTGGCAGCAACAGGACTAGGATGAGTAGCAGCACGTTCCT
TATATGTAGCTTTCGACATGATTTATCTTCGTTTCCTGCAGGTTTTTGTTCTGTGCAGTTGGGTTAAGAA
TACTGGGCAATTTCATGTTTCTTCAACACTACATATGCGTATATATACCAATCTAAGTCTGTGCTCCTTC
CTTCGTTCTTCCTTCTGTTCGGAGATTACCGAATCAAAAAAATTTCAAGGAAACCGAAATCAAAAAAAAG
AATAAAAAAAAAATGATGAATTGAAAAGCTAGCTTATCGATGATAAGCTGTCAAACATGAGAATTAATTC
CACGGACTATAGACTATACCTAGTATACTCCGTCTACTGTACGATACACTTCCGCTCAGGTCCTTGTCCT
TTAACGAGGCCTTACCACTCTTTTGTTACTCTATTGATCCAGCTCAGCAAAGGCAGTGTGATCTAAGATT
CTATCTTCGCGATGTAGTAAAACTAGCTAGACCGAGAAAGAGACTAGAAATGCAAAAGGCACTTCTACAA
TGGCTGCCATCATTATTATCCGATGTGACGCTGCAGCTTCTCAATGATATTCGAATACGCTTTGAGGAGA
TACAGCCTAATATCCGACAAACTGTTTTACAGATTTACGATCGTACTTGTTACCCATCATTGAATTTTGA
ACATCCGAACCTGGGAGTTTTCCCTGAAACAGATAGTATATTTGAACCTGTATAATAATATATAGTCTAG
CGCTTTACGGAAGACAATGTATGTATTTCGGTTCCTGGAGAAACTATTGCATCTATTGCATAGGTAATCT
TGCACGTCGCATCCCCGGTTCATTTTCTGCGTTTCCATCTTGCACTTCAATAGCATATCTTTGTTAACGA
AGCATCTGTGCTTCATTTTGTAGAACAAAAATGCAACGCGAGAGCGCTAATTTTTCAAACAAAGAATCTG
AGCTGCATTTTTACAGAACAGAAATGCAACGCGAAAGCGCTATTTTACCAACGAAGAATCTGTGCTTCAT
TTTTGTAAAACAAAAATGCAACGCGAGAGCGCTAATTTTTCAAACAAAGAATCTGAGCTGCATTTTTACA
GAACAGAAATGCAACGCGAGAGCGCTATTTTACCAACAAAGAATCTATACTTCTTTTTTGTTCTACAAAA
ATGCATCCCGAGAGCGCTATTTTTCTAACAAAGCATCTTAGATTACTTTTTTTCTCCTTTGTGCGCTCTA
TAATGCAGTCTCTTGATAACTTTTTGCACTGTAGGTCCGTTAAGGTTAGAAGAAGGCTACTTTGGTGTCT
ATTTTCTCTTCCATAAAAAAAGCCTGACTCCACTTCCCGCGTTTACTGATTACTAGCGAAGCTGCGGGTG
CATTTTTTCAAGATAAAGGCATCCCCGATTATATTCTATACCGATGTGGATTGCGCATACTTTGTGAACA
GAAAGTGATAGCGTTGATGATTCTTCATTGGTCAGAAAATTATGAACGGTTTCTTCTATTTTGTCTCTAT
ATACTACGTATAGGAAATGTTTACATTTTCGTATTGTTTTCGATTCACTCTATGAATAGTTCTTACTACA
ATTTTTTTGTCTAAAGAGTAATACTAGAGATAAACATAAAAAATGTAGAGGTCGAGTTTAGATGCAAGTT
CAAGGAGCGAAAGGTGGATGGGTAGGTTATATAGGGATATAGCACAGAGATATATAGCAAAGAGATACTT
TTGAGCAATGTTTGTGGAAGCGGTATTCGCAATGGGAAGCTCC
[37 nt withheld, positions 6834-6870]
AGATTGTATAAGCAAATATTTAAATTGTAAGCGTTAATATTTTGTTAAAATTCGCGTTAAATTTTTGTTA
AATCAGCTCATTTTTTAACCAATAGGCCGAAATCGGCAAAATCCCTTATAAATCAAAAGAATAGACCGAG
ATAGGGT
[37 nt withheld, positions 7018-7054]
AAAGAACGTGGACTCCAACGTCAAAGG
[49 nt withheld, positions 7082-7130]
T
[91 nt withheld, positions 7132-7222]
G
[124 nt withheld, positions 7224-7347]
GGGGATCGATCCACTAGTCCA
