>Addgene plasmid #107444 | pYES2.1-pomMet1 | depositor partial sequence | sequence record 202672 | Coding sequence for S. pombe Met1 gene (without the stop codon)
ATGATTGTTTCCTGGTCCTTGAAAGACGCCGTTGTTGTAGTCGTTGGTTCAGGAAAAAATGCTTACCGAC
GGGTGAATTTATGTTTAAGTGAAAATTCTTCTAAAATTTTTTGGTTTTGTCGCAGCTCCGCTGATGGTGG
ATTTGACGTTGGTCATCTTCAGCTTGACGCAAAAAAATCGGATGCTATTGAAATTCTTCCCATTTCTGAA
TTTGATCCCGTTCGTTCATTAACGACGCTGGGAAAGGAGGAGACAGATTTTTTGGTGGATGCTGTTTTCG
TGTCAGAGTCCAACCACCATGAAAAGGAAATTTTACATCGTACGTGCAAAAGGTACCGAATCCCATTAAA
CATCATTGATAATCCTTCTTTGTGCTCCTTTACTCTACCAGCTACGTGGTCAGAACCACCTCTTCAAATT
TCTTTAAGTACTTCATCAAATGGTTGTCGTTTAGCTCAAAGGCTGTTGAGACACGTGGTGAGTAGCCTTC
CTTCCGGTATGCCAGAAGCCATTGAGCGTTTTGGCCGAGTGCGAGCGATCACTAAAACTCCAGAAAAAAA
ACAGTGGATCAATCATGTTAGTGATTTTTGGCCCCTCGAGAAGTTGGTTCGGATGACAGAGGACGATCTT
CTTGCCATAGTTTCTGACAACTTCTCTCTTCCACTCTCATCAAGCCAATCTTCTTCACTTGCCAACTCCT
ATGAAAGTTTATCAACCACCTTGGACAAGCCTTCATTGACGCTTGACCCTGAGGCTTTTCCTACTCATAA
GCGAGGTTCAATAGCTTTAATTGGAAGTGGACCTGGCTCTCCTGATTTACTTACTGTTGCTGCCAGAAAG
GCTATAATGAAAGCCGATTATGTACTAGCCGACAAGCTGGTACCAGAAGCGGTATTACAGTTAATTCCAA
GGCATACTCCACTATTTATTGCTAGAAAATTTCCTGGAAATGCGGATAAGGCACAAGATGAACTTCACCA
GGTTGCTTTTGATGCTTTATCTAGAGGTGATTATGTTGTCCGTTTGAAGCAAGGTGATCCTTATATTTAT
GGGCGAGGCGGTGAAGAGTATCTATTCTTTACACAACACGGTTATGTACCAACGGTTATTCCTGGCATCA
GTAGTGCTTTGATGGCCCCTATCTCTGCTGGTATTCCCGTTACACATCGTGGAGTGGCCGATCAATTTCT
TGTGTGTACTGGAACTGGTCAAAAGGGTTCGATGCCTAAAATACCTTCTTTTGTCCCTACACAGACCACA
GTTTTCCTAATGGCTTTACACCGACTAGAAATTCTTGTGCAAGCACTAATTGAAAGCGGTTGGCCTAGAG
TGTTACCGGTTTGTATAGCTGAGCGCGTCTCTTGCCCTGATCAAAGGTTCATTTTCTCTACTTTGGAAGA
CGTTGTGGAAGAATACAACAAGTACGAGTCTCTCCCCCCTGGTTTGCTGATTACTGGATACAGTTGTAAT
ACCCTTCGCAACACCGCG
